Addgene plasmid #67863: pET28-HADH2
Purpose: bacterial expression of SDR5C1 (HSD17B10), full coding sequence + N-term. His tag (thrombin site)
Depositing lab: Walter Rossmanith. Depositing organization: Medical University of Vienna. Publication: RNase P without RNA: identification and functional reconstitution of the human mitochondrial tRNA processing enzyme. Holzmann J, Frank P, Loffler E, Bennett KL, Gerner C, Rossmanith W. Cell. 2008 Oct 31;135(3):462-74. doi: 10.1016/j.cell.2008.09.013. PubMed 18984158.
Backbone
  Vector backbone: pET28-b(+)
  Backbone manufacturer: Novagen
  Backbone size w/o insert (bp): 5369
  Vector type: Bacterial Expression
Growth in bacteria
  Bacterial resistance: Kanamycin, 50 μg/mL
  Growth temperature: 37°C
  Growth strain: DH5alpha
  Copy number: Low Copy
Gene/Insert
  Gene/Insert name: HADH2 (alt names: MRPP2; SDR5C1; HSD17B10)
  Species: H. sapiens (human)
  Insert size (bp): 846
  GenBank ID: 3028
  Entrez Gene: HSD17B10 (a.k.a. 17b-HSD10, ABAD, CAMR, DUPXp11.22, ERAB, HADH2, HCD2, HSD10MD, MHBD, MRPP2, MRX17, MRX31, MRXS10, SCHAD, SDR5C1)
  Promoter: T7
  Tag / fusion protein: His (N terminal on backbone)
  Cloning method: Unknown
  Sequencing primers: 5′ T7; 3′ T7 Terminal
Terms and licenses: Academic/Nonprofit Terms; Industry Terms: Not Available to Industry
How to cite: pET28-HADH2 was a gift from Walter Rossmanith (Addgene plasmid # 67863 ; http://n2t.net/addgene:67863 ; RRID:Addgene_67863)
