[The description below was written by a language model from this plasmid's Addgene catalogue record and pLannotate feature annotations shown in this document.]
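Description:
pET28-HADH2 is a bacterial expression plasmid built on the Novagen pET28-b(+) backbone for producing human HSD17B10 (also called HADH2, SDR5C1 or MRPP2) in E. coli. The plasmid is about 6.1 kb and is selected with kanamycin through the aph(3')-Ia KanR gene. It replicates from a ColE1/pBR322-type origin accompanied by the bom region and the rop gene, which holds copy number low, in line with the catalogue entry. An f1 origin is also present. The short tetracycline-resistance and other pBR322-derived fragments in the annotation are backbone remnants rather than functional elements.

The expression cassette is the standard pET arrangement: a T7 promoter followed immediately by a lac operator, the T7 gene 10 ribosome binding site, an N-terminal His tag (picked up by the annotation software as a fragment of a composite His-containing tag), a thrombin cleavage site, and then the full HSD17B10 coding sequence, ending at a T7 terminator. The plasmid-borne lacI gene supplies repressor, so transcription stays off until IPTG is added in a host that provides T7 RNA polymerase. A second His-tag fragment is annotated downstream of the insert; this is the vector's optional C-terminal tag, and since the record describes only an N-terminal tag, it is presumably not translated, although the record does not state this.

HSD17B10 is a mitochondrial short-chain dehydrogenase that also serves as a subunit of the protein-only human mitochondrial RNase P. The construct is intended for making affinity-purifiable recombinant protein, with the tag removable by thrombin, for example for reconstituting this tRNA-processing enzyme in vitro.
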