Features (pLannotate 1.2.2; 21 found; start..end, strand, type, name):
     12..467     +  rep_origin     f1 ori (sequence partly withheld): f1 bacteriophage origin of replication; arrow indicates direction of (+) strand synthesis
    494..551     +  promoter       AmpR promoter (fragment): bla
    560..1375    -  CDS            KanR: aminoglycoside phosphotransferase; aph(3')-Ia; confers resistance to kanamycin in bacteria or G418 (Geneticin®) in eukaryotes
   1497..2085    +  rep_origin     ori: high-copy-number ColE1/pMB1/pBR322/pUC origin of replication
   2271..2413    -  misc_feature   bom: basis of mobility region from pBR322
   2515..2706    -  CDS            rop: Rop protein, which maintains plasmids at low copy number; rop
   2723..3103    +  CDS            YPB1_ECOLX: Protein predicted: Swiss-Prot protein existence level 4. From Escherichia coli.
   3175..3466    -  CDS            TcR (fragment): tetracycline efflux protein; tet; confers resistance to tetracycline
   3481..3502    -  protein_bind   CAP binding site: CAP binding activates transcription in the presence of cAMP. E. coli catabolite activator protein
   3515..4597    -  CDS            lacI: lac repressor; lacI; The lac repressor binds to the lac operator to inhibit transcription in E. coli. This inhibition can be relieved by adding lactose or isopropyl-β-D-thiogalactopyranoside (IPTG).
   4598..4675    -  promoter       lacI promoter: lacI
   4683..4962    -  CDS            TcR (fragment): tetracycline efflux protein; tet; confers resistance to tetracycline
   4984..5002    +  promoter       T7 promoter: promoter for bacteriophage T7 RNA polymerase
   5003..5027    +  protein_bind   lac operator: The lac repressor binds to the lac operator to inhibit transcription in E. coli. This inhibition can be relieved by adding lactose or isopropyl-β-D-thiogalactopyranoside (IPTG). lac repressor encoded by lacI
   5042..5064    +  RBS            RBS: efficient ribosome binding site from bacteriophage T7 gene 10 (Olins and Rangwala, 1989)
   5083..5099    +  CDS            capTEV™ (fragment): composite tag for in vivo biotinylation, TEV protease cleavage, and 6xHis tagging
   5110..5127    +  CDS            thrombin site: thrombin recognition and cleavage site
   5131..5913    +  CDS            HSD17B10: HCD2_HUMAN - Also known as ERAB, HADH2, MRPP2, SCHAD, SDR5C1, XH98G2. Experimental evidence at protein level: Swiss-Prot protein existence level 1. In addition to mitochondrial dehydrogenase activity, moonlights as a component of mitochondrial ribonuclease P, a complex that cleaves tRNA molecules in their 5'-ends (PubMed:18984158, PubMed:24549042, PubMed:25925575, PubMed:26950678, PubMed:28888424). Together with TRMT10C/MRPP1, forms a subcomplex of the mitochondrial ribonuclease P, named MRPP1-MRPP2 subcomplex, which displays functions that are independent of the ribonuclease P activity (PubMe
   5923..5940    +  CDS            9xHis (fragment): 9xHis affinity tag
   5950..5999    +  CDS            SET1 (fragment): solubility-enhancement tag derived from T7 phage gene 10B
   6007..6054    +  terminator     T7 terminator: transcription terminator for bacteriophage T7 RNA polymerase
>Addgene plasmid #67863 | pET28-HADH2 | depositor full sequence | sequence record 117826 | pET28-HADH2 sequence 6079 bps
TGGCGAATGGG
[124 nt withheld, positions 12-135]
C
[91 nt withheld, positions 137-227]
A
[49 nt withheld, positions 229-277]
CCTTTGACGTTGGAGTCCACGTTCTTT
[37 nt withheld, positions 305-341]
ACCCTATCTCGGTCTATTCTTTTGATTTATAAGGGATTTTGCCGATTTCGGCCTATTGGTTAAAAAATGA
GCTGATTTAACAAAAATTTAACGCGAATTTTAACAAAATATTAACGTTTACAATTTCAGGTGGCACTTTT
CGGGGAAATGTGCGCGGAACCCCTATTTGTTTATTTTTCTAAATACATTCAAATATGTATCCGCTCATGA
ATTAATTCTTAGAAAAACTCATCGAGCATCAAATGAAACTGCAATTTATTCATATCAGGATTATCAATAC
CATATTTTTGAAAAAGCCGTTTCTGTAATGAAGGAGAAAACTCACCGAGGCAGTTCCATAGGATGGCAAG
ATCCTGGTATCGGTCTGCGATTCCGACTCGTCCAACATCAATACAACCTATTAATTTCCCCTCGTCAAAA
ATAAGGTTATCAAGTGAGAAATCACCATGAGTGACGACTGAATCCGGTGAGAATGGCAAAAGTTTATGCA
TTTCTTTCCAGACTTGTTCAACAGGCCAGCCATTACGCTCGTCATCAAAATCACTCGCATCAACCAAACC
GTTATTCATTCGTGATTGCGCCTGAGCGAGACGAAATACGCGATCGCTGTTAAAAGGACAATTACAAACA
GGAATCGAATGCAACCGGCGCAGGAACACTGCCAGCGCATCAACAATATTTTCACCTGAATCAGGATATT
CTTCTAATACCTGGAATGCTGTTTTCCCGGGGATCGCAGTGGTGAGTAACCATGCATCATCAGGAGTACG
GATAAAATGCTTGATGGTCGGAAGAGGCATAAATTCCGTCAGCCAGTTTAGTCTGACCATCTCATCTGTA
ACATCATTGGCAACGCTACCTTTGCCATGTTTCAGAAACAACTCTGGCGCATCGGGCTTCCCATACAATC
GATAGATTGTCGCACCTGATTGCCCGACATTATCGCGAGCCCATTTATACCCATATAAATCAGCATCCAT
GTTGGAATTTAATCGCGGCCTAGAGCAAGACGTTTCCCGTTGAATATGGCTCATAACACCCCTTGTATTA
CTGTTTATGTAAGCAGACAGTTTTATTGTTCATGACCAAAATCCCTTAACGTGAGTTTTCGTTCCACTGA
GCGTCAGACCCCGTAGAAAAGATCAAAGGATCTTCTTGAGATCCTTTTTTTCTGCGCGTAATCTGCTGCT
TGCAAACAAAAAAACCACCGCTACCAGCGGTGGTTTGTTTGCCGGATCAAGAGCTACCAACTCTTTTTCC
GAAGGTAACTGGCTTCAGCAGAGCGCAGATACCAAATACTGTCCTTCTAGTGTAGCCGTAGTTAGGCCAC
CACTTCAAGAACTCTGTAGCACCGCCTACATACCTCGCTCTGCTAATCCTGTTACCAGTGGCTGCTGCCA
GTGGCGATAAGTCGTGTCTTACCGGGTTGGACTCAAGACGATAGTTACCGGATAAGGCGCAGCGGTCGGG
CTGAACGGGGGGTTCGTGCACACAGCCCAGCTTGGAGCGAACGACCTACACCGAACTGAGATACCTACAG
CGTGAGCTATGAGAAAGCGCCACGCTTCCCGAAGGGAGAAAGGCGGACAGGTATCCGGTAAGCGGCAGGG
TCGGAACAGGAGAGCGCACGAGGGAGCTTCCAGGGGGAAACGCCTGGTATCTTTATAGTCCTGTCGGGTT
TCGCCACCTCTGACTTGAGCGTCGATTTTTGTGATGCTCGTCAGGGGGGCGGAGCCTATGGAAAAACGCC
AGCAACGCGGCCTTTTTACGGTTCCTGGCCTTTTGCTGGCCTTTTGCTCACATGTTCTTTCCTGCGTTAT
CCCCTGATTCTGTGGATAACCGTATTACCGCCTTTGAGTGAGCTGATACCGCTCGCCGCAGCCGAACGAC
CGAGCGCAGCGAGTCAGTGAGCGAGGAAGCGGAAGAGCGCCTGATGCGGTATTTTCTCCTTACGCATCTG
TGCGGTATTTCACACCGCATATATGGTGCACTCTCAGTACAATCTGCTCTGATGCCGCATAGTTAAGCCA
GTATACACTCCGCTATCGCTACGTGACTGGGTCATGGCTGCGCCCCGACACCCGCCAACACCCGCTGACG
CGCCCTGACGGGCTTGTCTGCTCCCGGCATCCGCTTACAGACAAGCTGTGACCGTCTCCGGGAGCTGCAT
GTGTCAGAGGTTTTCACCGTCATCACCGAAACGCGCGAGGCAGCTGCGGTAAAGCTCATCAGCGTGGTCG
TGAAGCGATTCACAGATGTCTGCCTGTTCATCCGCGTCCAGCTCGTTGAGTTTCTCCAGAAGCGTTAATG
TCTGGCTTCTGATAAAGCGGGCCATGTTAAGGGCGGTTTTTTCCTGTTTGGTCACTGATGCCTCCGTGTA
AGGGGGATTTCTGTTCATGGGGGTAATGATACCGATGAAACGAGAGAGGATGCTCACGATACGGGTTACT
GATGATGAACATGCCCGGTTACTGGAACGTTGTGAGGGTAAACAACTGGCGGTATGGATGCGGCGGGACC
AGAGAAAAATCACTCAGGGTCAATGCCAGCGCTTCGTTAATACAGATGTAGGTGTTCCACAGGGTAGCCA
GCAGCATCCTGCGATGCAGATCCGGAACATAATGGTGCAGGGCGCTGACTTCCGCGTTTCCAGACTTTAC
GAAACACGGAAACCGAAGACCATTCATGTTGTTGCTCAGGTCGCAGACGTTTTGCAGCAGCAGTCGCTTC
ACGTTCGCTCGCGTATCGGTGATTCATTCTGCTAACCAGTAAGGCAACCCCGCCAGCCTAGCCGGGTCCT
CAACGACAGGAGCACGATCATGCGCACCCGTGGGGCCGCCATGCCGGCGATAATGGCCTGCTTCTCGCCG
AAACGTTTGGTGGCGGGACCAGTGACGAAGGCTTGAGCGAGGGCGTGCAAGATTCCGAATACCGCAAGCG
ACAGGCCGATCATCGTCGCGCTCCAGCGAAAGCGGTCCTCGCCGAAAATGACCCAGAGCGCTGCCGGCAC
CTGTCCTACGAGTTGCATGATAAAGAAGACAGTCATAAGTGCGGCGACGATAGTCATGCCCCGCGCCCAC
CGGAAGGAGCTGACTGGGTTGAAGGCTCTCAAGGGCATCGGTCGAGATCCCGGTGCCTAATGAGTGAGCT
AACTTACATTAATTGCGTTGCGCTCACTGCCCGCTTTCCAGTCGGGAAACCTGTCGTGCCAGCTGCATTA
ATGAATCGGCCAACGCGCGGGGAGAGGCGGTTTGCGTATTGGGCGCCAGGGTGGTTTTTCTTTTCACCAG
TGAGACGGGCAACAGCTGATTGCCCTTCACCGCCTGGCCCTGAGAGAGTTGCAGCAAGCGGTCCACGCTG
GTTTGCCCCAGCAGGCGAAAATCCTGTTTGATGGTGGTTAACGGCGGGATATAACATGAGCTGTCTTCGG
TATCGTCGTATCCCACTACCGAGATATCCGCACCAACGCGCAGCCCGGACTCGGTAATGGCGCGCATTGC
GCCCAGCGCCATCTGATCGTTGGCAACCAGCATCGCAGTGGGAACGATGCCCTCATTCAGCATTTGCATG
GTTTGTTGAAAACCGGACATGGCACTCCAGTCGCCTTCCCGTTCCGCTATCGGCTGAATTTGATTGCGAG
TGAGATATTTATGCCAGCCAGCCAGACGCAGACGCGCCGAGACAGAACTTAATGGGCCCGCTAACAGCGC
GATTTGCTGGTGACCCAATGCGACCAGATGCTCCACGCCCAGTCGCGTACCGTCTTCATGGGAGAAAATA
ATACTGTTGATGGGTGTCTGGTCAGAGACATCAAGAAATAACGCCGGAACATTAGTGCAGGCAGCTTCCA
CAGCAATGGCATCCTGGTCATCCAGCGGATAGTTAATGATCAGCCCACTGACGCGTTGCGCGAGAAGATT
GTGCACCGCCGCTTTACAGGCTTCGACGCCGCTTCGTTCTACCATCGACACCACCACGCTGGCACCCAGT
TGATCGGCGCGAGATTTAATCGCCGCGACAATTTGCGACGGCGCGTGCAGGGCCAGACTGGAGGTGGCAA
CGCCAATCAGCAACGACTGTTTGCCCGCCAGTTGTTGTGCCACGCGGTTGGGAATGTAATTCAGCTCCGC
CATCGCCGCTTCCACTTTTTCCCGCGTTTTCGCAGAAACGTGGCTGGCCTGGTTCACCACGCGGGAAACG
GTCTGATAAGAGACACCGGCATACTCTGCGACATCGTATAACGTTACTGGTTTCACATTCACCACCCTGA
ATTGACTCTCTTCCGGGCGCTATCATGCCATACCGCGAAAGGTTTTGCGCCATTCGATGGTGTCCGGGAT
CTCGACGCTCTCCCTTATGCGACTCCTGCATTAGGAAGCAGCCCAGTAGTAGGTTGAGGCCGTTGAGCAC
CGCCGCCGCAAGGAATGGTGCATGCAAGGAGATGGCGCCCAACAGTCCCCCGGCCACGGGGCCTGCCACC
ATACCCACGCCGAAACAAGCGCTCATGAGCCCGAAGTGGCGAGCCCGATCTTCCCCATCGGTGATGTCGG
CGATATAGGCGCCAGCAACCGCACCTGTGGCGCCGGTGATGCCGGCCACGATGCGTCCGGCGTAGAGGAT
CGAGATCTCGATCCCGCGAAATTAATACGACTCACTATAGGGGAATTGTGAGCGGATAACAATTCCCCTC
TAGAAATAATTTTGTTTAACTTTAAGAAGGAGATATACCATGGGCAGCAGCCATCATCATCATCATCACA
GCAGCGGCCTGGTGCCGCGCGGCAGCCATATGGCAGCAGCGTGTCGGAGCGTGAAGGGCCTGGTGGCGGT
AATAACCGGAGGAGCCTCGGGCCTGGGCCTGGCCACGGCGGAGCGACTTGTGGGGCAGGGAGCCTCTGCT
GTGCTTCTGGACCTGCCCAACTCGGGTGGGGAGGCCCAAGCCAAGAAGTTAGGAAACAACTGCGTTTTCG
CCCCAGCCGACGTGACCTCTGAGAAGGATGTGCAAACAGCTCTGGCTCTAGCAAAAGGAAAGTTTGGCCG
TGTGGATGTAGCTGTCAACTGTGCAGGCATCGCGGTGGCTAGCAAGACGTACAACTTAAAGAAGGGCCAG
ACCCATACCTTGGAAGACTTCCAGCGAGTTCTTGATGTGAATCTCATGGGCACCTTCAATGTGATCCGCC
TGGTGGCTGGTGAGATGGGCCAGAATGAACCAGACCAGGGAGGCCAACGTGGGGTCATCATCAACACTGC
CAGTGTGGCTGCCTTCGAGGGTCAGGTTGGACAAGCTGCATACTCTGCTTCCAAGGGGGGAATAGTGGGC
ATGACACTGCCCATTGCTCGGGATCTGGCTCCCATAGGTATCCGGGTGATGACCATTGCCCCAGGTCTGT
TTGGCACCCCACTGCTGACCAGCCTCCCAGAGAAAGTGTGCAACTTCTTGGCCAGCCAAGTGCCCTTCCC
TAGCCGACTGGGTGACCCTGCTGAGTATGCTCACCTCGTACAGGCCATCATCGAGAACCCATTCCTCAAT
GGAGAGGTCATCCGGCTGGATGGGGCCATTCGTATGCAGCCTTGACTCGAGCACCACCACCACCACCACT
GAGATCCGGCTGCTAACAAAGCCCGAAAGGAAGCTGAGTTGGCTGCTGCCACCGCTGAGCAATAACTAGC
ATAACCCCTTGGGGCCTCTAAACGGGTCTTGAGGGGTTTTTTGCTGAAAGGAGGAACTATATCCGGAT
