>Addgene plasmid #67863 | pET28-HADH2 | addgene partial sequence | sequence record 120752 | T7 5'-TAATACGACTCACTATAGGG-3'
TTCCCCTCTAGAAATAATTTTGTTTAACTTTAAGAAGGAGATATACCATGGGCAGCAGCCATCATCATCA
TCATCACAGCAGCGGCCTGGTGCCGCGCGGCAGCCATATGGCAGCAGCGTGTCGGAGCGTGAAGGGCCTG
GTGGCGGTAATAACCGGAGGAGCCTCGGGCCTGGGCCTGGCCACGGCGGAGCGACTTGTGGGGCAGGGAG
CCTCTGCTGTGCTTCTGGACCTGCCCAACTCGGGTGGGGAGGCCCAAGCCAAGAAGTTAGGAAACAACTG
CGTTTTCGCCCCAGCCGACGTGACCTCTGAGAAGGATGTGCAAACAGCTCTGGCTCTAGCAAAAGGAAAG
TTTGGCCGTGTGGATGTAGCTGTCAACTGTGCAGGCATCGCGGTGGCTAGCAAGACGTACAACTTAAAGA
AGGGCCAGACCCATACCTTGGAAGACTTCCAGCGAGTTCTTGATGTGAATCTCATGGGCACCTTCAATGT
GATCCGCCTGGTGGCTGGTGAGATGGGCCAGAATGAACCAGACCAGGGAGGCCAACGTGGGGTCATCATC
AACACTGCCAGTGTGGCTGCCTTCGAGGGTCAGGTTGGACAAGCTGCATACTCTGCTTCCAAGGGGGGAA
TAGTGGGCATGACACTGCCCATTGCTCGGGATCTGGCTCCCATAGGTATCCGGGTGATGACCATTGCCCC
AGGTCTGTTTGGCACCCCACTGCTGACCAGCCTCCCAGAGAAAGTGTGCAACTTCTTGGCCAGCCAAGTG
CCCTTCCCTAGCCGACTGGGTGACCCTGCTGAGTATGCTCACCTCGTACAGGCCATCATCGAGAACCCAT
TCCTCAATGGAGAGGTCATCCGGCTGGATGGGGCCATTCGTATGCAGCCTTGACTCGAGCACCACCACCA
CCACCACTGAGATCCGGCTGCTAACAAAGCCCGAAAGGAAGCTGAGTTGGCTGCTGCCACCGCTGAGCAA
TAACTAGCATAACCCCTTGGGGCCTCTAAACGGGTCTTGAGGGGTTTTTTGCTGAAAGGAGGAACTATAT
CCGGATTGGCGAATGGGACGCGCCCTGTAGCGGCGCAT
