>Addgene plasmid #67863 | pET28-HADH2 | addgene partial sequence | sequence record 120754 | T7term 5'-GCTAGTTATTGCTCAGCGG-3'
CTTTCGGGCTTTGTTAGCAGCCGGATCTCAGTGGTGGTGGTGGTGGTGCTCGAGTCAAGGCTGCATACGA
ATGGCCCCATCCAGCCGGATGACCTCTCCATTGAGGAATGGGTTCTCGATGATGGCCTGTACGAGGTGAG
CATACTCAGCAGGGTCACCCAGTCGGCTAGGGAAGGGCACTTGGCTGGCCAAGAAGTTGCACACTTTCTC
TGGGAGGCTGGTCAGCAGTGGGGTGCCAAACAGACCTGGGGCAATGGTCATCACCCGGATACCTATGGGA
GCCAGATCCCGAGCAATGGGCAGTGTCATGCCCACTATTCCCCCCTTGGAAGCAGAGTATGCAGCTTGTC
CAACCTGACCCTCGAAGGCAGCCACACTGGCAGTGTTGATGATGACCCCACGTTGGCCTCCCTGGTCTGG
TTCATTCTGGCCCATCTCACCAGCCACCAGGCGGATCACATTGAAGGTGCCCATGAGATTCACATCAAGA
ACTCGCTGGAAGTCTTCCAAGGTATGGGTCTGGCCCTTCTTTAAGTTGTACGTCTTGCTAGCCACCGCGA
TGCCTGCACAGTTGACAGCTACATCCACACGGCCAAACTTTCCTTTTGCTAGAGCCAGAGCTGTTTGCAC
ATCCTTCTCAGAGGTCACGTCGGCTGGGGCGAAAACGCAGTTGTTTCCTAACTTCTTGGCTTGGGCCTCC
CCACCCGAGTTGGGCAGGTCCAGAAGCACAGCAGAGGCTCCCTGCCCCACAAGTCGCTCCGCCGTGGCCA
GGCCCAGGCCCGAGGCTCCTCCGGTTATTACCGCCACCAGGCCCTTCACGCTCCGACACGCTGCTGCCAT
ATGGCTGCCGCGCGGCACCAGGCCGCTGCTGTGATGATGATGATGATGGCTGCTGCCCATGGTATATCTC
CTTCTTAAAGTTAAACAAAATTATTTCTAGAGGGGAATTGTTATCCGCTCACAATTCCCCTATAGTGAGT
CGTATTAATTTCGCGGGATCGAGATCTCGATCCTCTACGCCGGACGCATCGTGGCCGGCATCACCGGCGC
CACAGG
